>Addgene plasmid #15775 | pmGFP-Sec16S | depositor full sequence | sequence record 8329 | Author sequence
TAGTTATTAATAGTAATCAATTACGGGGTCATTAGTTCATAGCCCATATATGGAGTTCCGCGTTACATAA
CTTACGGTAAATGGCCCGCCTGGCTGACCGCCCAACGACCCCCGCCCATTGACGTCAATAATGACGTATG
TTCCCATAGTAACGCCAATAGGGACTTTCCATTGACGTCAATGGGTGGAGTATTTACGGTAAACTGCCCA
CTTGGCAGTACATCAAGTGTATCATATGCCAAGTACGCCCCCTATTGACGTCAATGACGGTAAATGGCCC
GCCTGGCATTATGCCCAGTACATGACCTTATGGGACTTTCCTACTTGGCAGTACATCTACGTATTAGTCA
TCGCTATTACCATGGTGATGCGGTTTTGGCAGTACATCAATGGGCGTGGATAGCGGTTTGACTCACGGGG
ATTTCCAAGTCTCCACCCCATTGACGTCAATGGGAGTTTGTTTTGGCACCAAAATCAACGGGACTTTCCA
AAATGTCGTAACAACTCCGCCCCATTGACGCAAATGGGCGGTAGGCGTGTACGGTGGGAGGTCTATATAA
GCAGAGCTGGTTTAGTGAACCGTCAGATCCGCTAGCGCTACCGGTCGCCACCATGGTGAGCAAGGGCGAG
GAGCTGTTCACCGGGGTGGTGCCCATCCTGGTCGAGCTGGACGGCGACGTAAACGGCCACAAGTTCAGCG
TGTCCGGCGAGGGCGAGGGCGATGCCACCTACGGCAAGCTGACCCTGAAGTTCATCTGCACCACCGGCAA
GCTGCCCGTGCCCTGGCCCACCCTCGTGACCACCCTGACCTACGGCGTGCAGTGCTTCAGCCGCTACCCC
GACCACATGAAGCAGCACGACTTCTTCAAGTCCGCCATGCCCGAAGGCTACGTCCAGGAGCGCACCATCT
TCTTCAAGGACGACGGCAACTACAAGACCCGCGCCGAGGTGAAGTTCGAGGGCGACACCCTGGTGAACCG
CATCGAGCTGAAGGGCATCGACTTCAAGGAGGACGGCAACATCCTGGGGCACAAGCTGGAGTACAACTAC
AACAGCCACAACGTCTATATCATGGCCGACAAGCAGAAGAACGGCATCAAGGTGAACTTCAAGATCCGCC
ACAACATCGAGGACGGCAGCGTGCAGCTCGCCGACCACTACCAGCAGAACACCCCCATCGGCGACGGCCC
CGTGCTGCTGCCCGACAACCACTACCTGAGCACCCAGTCCAAGCTGAGCAAAGACCCCAACGAGAAGCGC
GATCACATGGTCCTGCTGGAGTTCGTGACCGCCGCCGGGATCACTCTCGGCATGGACGAGCTGTACAAGT
CCGGACTCAGATCTCGAGGAATGGAACTTTGGGCTCCCCAGAGGCTGCCCCAGACACGAGGGAAGGCCAC
AGCACCCTCAAAGGATCCAGACCGAGGGTTTCGGAGAGATGGACATCATCGGCCTGTCCCTCACTCTTGG
CACAATGGAGAGAGGTTTCACCAATGGCAAGACAACCGTGGGAGCCCCCAGCCACAGCAGGAGCCCAGGG
CAGACCATCAGCAGCAGCCCCATTATGCATCCAGGCCAGGGGACTGGCATCAGCCTGTGTCTGGAGTTGA
CTATTACGAAGGTGGTTATCGCAATCAGTTGTATTCAAGGCCAGGTTATGAGAATTCATATCAGAGCTAT
CAGTCTCCCACAATGAGGGAGGAATATGCTTATGGAAGTTATTACTATCATGGACACCCTCAGTGGCTGC
AGGAAGAAAGAGTGCCAAGGCAACGGAGTCCTTATATCTGGCACGAAGATTACCGAGAGCAAAAGTACCT
TGATGAACATCATTATGAAAACCAGCACAGTCCATTTGGAACAAATAGTGAGACCCACTTCCAATCTAAC
AGTAGGAACCCTTGTAAAGACAGCCCTGCTTCCAACTCTGGACGGGAGTGGCCGGGGGAGCTGTTTCCAG
GGAGCCTGCTTGCTGAGGCCCAGAAAAATAAGCCATCATTGGCTAGTGAGTCCAACCTTCTCCAGCAGCG
TGAGTCTGGTCTCAGCTCCAGCAGCTATGAGCTCAGTCAGTACATCAGAGATGCCCCGGAGCGGGATGAT
CCCCCAGCTTCAGCAGCTTGGAGTCCAGTTCAGGCTGATGTCTCCTCAGCTGGTCCCAAAGCACCCATGA
AGTTCTACATCCCTCATGTTCCTGTGAGTTTCGGGCCAGGAGGTCAGCTGGTGCGTGTAGGTCCCAGCTC
TCCCACTGACGGGCAAGCAGCCCTTGTTGAATTGCACAGCATGGAGGTTATTCTTAATGATTCCGAAGAG
CAAGAGGAGATGAGAAGTTTCTCAGGACCCTTGATTAGGGAAGATGTACATAAGGTGGATATTATGACGT
TTTGCCAGCAGAAAGCAGCTCAGAGCTGCAAATCTGAGACACTGGGGAGCAGAGACTCAGCTCTACTGTG
GCAGCTCTTGGTTCTCCTTTGTCGCCAGAATGGGTCCATGGTGGGGTCTGACATCGCTGAGCTGCTAATG
CAAGACTGCAAGAAGCTGGAGAAGTACAAGCGGCAGCCCCCTGTGGCCAACCTCATCAACCTGACCGATG
AGGACTGGCCAGTGCTGAGCTCTGGGACCCCGAACCTGCTCACGGGAGAGATCCCCCCCAGTGTGGAGAC
ACCTGCGCAGATCGTGGAGAAATTCACTAGGCTGCTCTACTATGGAAGGAAGAAGGAAGCCTTGGAGTGG
GCCATGAAGAACCACTTGTGGGGCCATGCTTTGTTCCTGTCCAGCAAGATGGACCCACAGACCTACAGCT
GGGTCATGAGTGGCTTCACCAGCACGCTGGCGCTCAATGACCCACTGCAGACCCTCTTCCAGCTCATGTC
GGGGAGGATTCCACAGGCAGCCACGTGTTGTGGAGAAAAGCAGTGGGGAGACTGGAGGCCTCACTTGGCT
GTGATTCTGTCGAATCAGGCTGGGGACCCAGAGCTGTATCAGCGTGCGATTGTTGCCATTGGGGACACCC
TGGCTGGGAAGGGGCTTGTGGAGGCAGCTCACTTCTGCTATCTCATGGCTCACGTGCCCTTTGGCCACTA
CACCGTGAAGACAGACCATCTGGTCTTGCTGGGCAGCAGCCACAGTCAAGAGTTTTTGAAATTTGCAACA
ACTGAGGCAATCCAGAGGACGGAAATCTTCGAGTACTGTCAGATGCTGGGCCGCCCCAAATCCTTCATCC
CTTCTTTCCAGGTGTATAAGCTCCTTTATGCTTCCCGTCTGGCAGATTATGGCCTCGTGTCCCAGGCTTT
GCATTACTGCGAAGCCATTGGTGCAGCTGTCTTGAGCCAGGGAGAGAGCAGTCACCCTGTGCTATTAGTG
GAACTCATCAAGCTAGCAGAGAAACTGAAGCTGTCAGATCCTCTGGTTTTAGAAAGACGCAGTGGAGACA
GGGACCTGGAGCCAGATTGGCTAGCGCAACTTCGGAGGCAGCTGGAGCAAAAGGTAGCAGGAGACATTGG
GGATCCTCATCCTACTCGCTCAGATATTTCGGGAGCCGGAGGAACAACAACAGAAAACACTTTCTACCAG
GACTTTTCTGGATGTCAAGGCTACTCTGAAGCCCCTGGGTACCGCTCAGCTCTGTGGCTGACACCTGAGC
AGACCTGCCTGCTCCAGCCCAGCCCACAGCAGCCCTTTCCCCTCCAGCCGGGCTCCTACCCAGCAGGAGG
GGGTGCAGGGCAGACAGGGACACCGAGGCCTTTTTACTCAGTTCCTGAGACCCATCTACCAGGGACTGGC
AGCAGCGTGGCAGTGACAGAGGCCACTGGAGGAACAGTCTGGGAGGAAATGCTGCAGACACACCTGGGCC
CTGGAGAGAACACAGTGTCTCAAGAAACTTCCCAGCCTCCTGATGGCCAAGAGGTCATTTCCAAACCACA
GACACCATTGGCTGCTAGACCACGAAGTATTTCTGAGAGTTCCGCCAGTTCAGCCAAGGAGGATGAGAAG
GAGTCCTCTGATGAGGCTGATAAAAACTCTCCCCGAAATACTGCCCAGAGAGGCAAGCTCGGAGATGGGA
AGGAGCATACAAAGAGCTCAGGGTTTGGCTGGTTCAGCTGGTTTCGATCGAAGCCCACCAAGAACGCATC
CCCTGCTGGAGACGAGGACTCCTCAGACAGCCCTGACTCTGAGGAGACCCCCAGAGCATCTTCTCCCCAC
CAGGCTGGCCTGGGCCTCTCACTGACACCTTCCCCTGAGTCCCCACCTCTGCCGGATGTTAGTGCCTTCT
CCAGGGGCAGAGGTGGGGGTGAAGGCCGAGGATCCGCATCCAGCGGGGGAGCAGCTGCGGGCGCTGGGGT
TGGAGGCTTGTCCGGACCAGAGAGTGTTTCCTTTGAGCTCTGCTCCAACCCTGGTGTTCTTCTTCCTCCA
CCTGCCTTAAAAGGGGCTGTTCCTCTTTACAACCCATCTCAGGTGCCTCAGCTGCCCACGGCCACTAGCC
TGAATCGGCCAAATCGCCTAGCTCAGCGTCGCTATCCCACCCAGCCATGCTGACTCAAGCTTCGAATTCT
GCAGTCGACGGTACCGCGGGCCCGGGATCCACCGGATCTAGATAACTGATCATAATCAGCCATACCACAT
TTGTAGAGGTTTTACTTGCTTTAAAAAACCTCCCACACCTCCCCCTGAACCTGAAACATAAAATGAATGC
AATTGTTGTTGTTAACTTGTTTATTGCAGCTTATAATGGTTACAAATAAAGCAATAGCATCACAAATTTC
ACAAATAAAGCATTTTTTTCACTGCATTCTAGTTGTGGTTTGTCCAAACTCATCAATGTATCTTAACGCG
TAAATTGTAAGCGTTAATATTTTGTTAAAATTCGCGTTAAATTTTTGTTAAATCAGCTCATTTTTTAACC
AATAGGCCGAAATCGGCAAAATCCCTTATAAATCAAAAGAATAGACCGAGATAGGGT
[37 nt withheld, positions 4958-4994]
AAAGAACGTGGACTCCAACGTCAAAGG
[49 nt withheld, positions 5022-5070]
T
[91 nt withheld, positions 5072-5162]
G
[124 nt withheld, positions 5164-5287]
CAGGTGGCACTTTTCGGGGAAATGTGCGCGGAACCCCTATTTGTTTATTTTTCTAAATACATTCAAATAT
GTATCCGCTCATGAGACAATAACCCTGATAAATGCTTCAATAATATTGAAAAAGGAAGAGTCCTGAGGCG
GAAAGAACCAGCTGTGGAATGTGTGTCAGTTAGGGTGTGGAAAGTCCCCAGGCTCCCCAGCAGGCAGAAG
TATGCAAAGCATGCATCTCAATTAGTCAGCAACCAGGTGTGGAAAGTCCCCAGGCTCCCCAGCAGGCAGA
AGTATGCAAAGCATGCATCTCAATTAGTCAGCAACCATAGTCCCGCCCCTAACTCCGCCCATCCCGCCCC
TAACTCCGCCCAGTTCCGCCCATTCTCCGCCCCATGGCTGACTAATTTTTTTTATTTATGCAGAGGCCGA
GGCCGCCTCGGCCTCTGAGCTATTCCAGAAGTAGTGAGGAGGCTTTTTTGGAGGCCTAGGCTTTTGCAAA
GATCGATCAAGAGACAGGATGAGGATCGTTTCGCATGATTGAACAAGATGGATTGCACGCAGGTTCTCCG
GCCGCTTGGGTGGAGAGGCTATTCGGCTATGACTGGGCACAACAGACAATCGGCTGCTCTGATGCCGCCG
TGTTCCGGCTGTCAGCGCAGGGGCGCCCGGTTCTTTTTGTCAAGACCGACCTGTCCGGTGCCCTGAATGA
ACTGCAAGACGAGGCAGCGCGGCTATCGTGGCTGGCCACGACGGGCGTTCCTTGCGCAGCTGTGCTCGAC
GTTGTCACTGAAGCGGGAAGGGACTGGCTGCTATTGGGCGAAGTGCCGGGGCAGGATCTCCTGTCATCTC
ACCTTGCTCCTGCCGAGAAAGTATCCATCATGGCTGATGCAATGCGGCGGCTGCATACGCTTGATCCGGC
TACCTGCCCATTCGACCACCAAGCGAAACATCGCATCGAGCGAGCACGTACTCGGATGGAAGCCGGTCTT
GTCGATCAGGATGATCTGGACGAAGAGCATCAGGGGCTCGCGCCAGCCGAACTGTTCGCCAGGCTCAAGG
CGAGCATGCCCGACGGCGAGGATCTCGTCGTGACCCATGGCGATGCCTGCTTGCCGAATATCATGGTGGA
AAATGGCCGCTTTTCTGGATTCATCGACTGTGGCCGGCTGGGTGTGGCGGACCGCTATCAGGACATAGCG
TTGGCTACCCGTGATATTGCTGAAGAGCTTGGCGGCGAATGGGCTGACCGCTTCCTCGTGCTTTACGGTA
TCGCCGCTCCCGATTCGCAGCGCATCGCCTTCTATCGCCTTCTTGACGAGTTCTTCTGAGCGGGACTCTG
GGGTTCGAAATGACCGACCAAGCGACGCCCAACCTGCCATCACGAGATTTCGATTCCACCGCCGCCTTCT
ATGAAAGGTTGGGCTTCGGAATCGTTTTCCGGGACGCCGGCTGGATGATCCTCCAGCGCGGGGATCTCAT
GCTGGAGTTCTTCGCCCACCCTAGGGGGAGGCTAACTGAAACACGGAAGGAGACAATACCGGAAGGAACC
CGCGCTATGACGGCAATAAAAAGACAGAATAAAACGCACGGTGTTGGGTCGTTTGTTCATAAACGCGGGG
TTCGGTCCCAGGGCTGGCACTCTGTCGATACCCCACCGAGACCCCATTGGGGCCAATACGCCCGCGTTTC
TTCCTTTTCCCCACCCCACCCCCCAAGTTCGGGTGAAGGCCCAGGGCTCGCAGCCAACGTCGGGGCGGCA
GGCCCTGCCATAGCCTCAGGTTACTCATATATACTTTAGATTGATTTAAAACTTCATTTTTAATTTAAAA
GGATCTAGGTGAAGATCCTTTTTGATAATCTCATGACCAAAATCCCTTAACGTGAGTTTTCGTTCCACTG
AGCGTCAGACCCCGTAGAAAAGATCAAAGGATCTTCTTGAGATCCTTTTTTTCTGCGCGTAATCTGCTGC
TTGCAAACAAAAAAACCACCGCTACCAGCGGTGGTTTGTTTGCCGGATCAAGAGCTACCAACTCTTTTTC
CGAAGGTAACTGGCTTCAGCAGAGCGCAGATACCAAATACTGTCCTTCTAGTGTAGCCGTAGTTAGGCCA
CCACTTCAAGAACTCTGTAGCACCGCCTACATACCTCGCTCTGCTAATCCTGTTACCAGTGGCTGCTGCC
AGTGGCGATAAGTCGTGTCTTACCGGGTTGGACTCAAGACGATAGTTACCGGATAAGGCGCAGCGGTCGG
GCTGAACGGGGGGTTCGTGCACACAGCCCAGCTTGGAGCGAACGACCTACACCGAACTGAGATACCTACA
GCGTGAGCTATGAGAAAGCGCCACGCTTCCCGAAGGGAGAAAGGCGGACAGGTATCCGGTAAGCGGCAGG
GTCGGAACAGGAGAGCGCACGAGGGAGCTTCCAGGGGGAAACGCCTGGTATCTTTATAGTCCTGTCGGGT
TTCGCCACCTCTGACTTGAGCGTCGATTTTTGTGATGCTCGTCAGGGGGGCGGAGCCTATGGAAAAACGC
CAGCAACGCGGCCTTTTTACGGTTCCTGGCCTTTTGCTGGCCTTTTGCTCACATGTTCTTTCCTGCGTTA
TCCCCTGATTCTGTGGATAACCGTATTACCGCCATGCAT
Features (pLannotate 1.2.2; 16 found; start..end, strand, type, name):
     61..364     +  enhancer       CMV enhancer: human cytomegalovirus immediate early enhancer
    365..568     +  promoter       CMV promoter: human cytomegalovirus (CMV) immediate early promoter
    613..1329    +  CDS            mEGFP: mEGFP is a basic (constitutively fluorescent) green fluorescent protein published in 2002, derived from Aequorea victoria. It has moderate acid sensitivity.
   1330..1348    +  misc_feature   MCS (fragment): multiple cloning site
   1351..4530    +  CDS            SEC16B: SC16B_HUMAN - Also known as KIAA1928, LZTR2, RGPR, SEC16S. Experimental evidence at protein level: Swiss-Prot protein existence level 1. Plays a role in the organization of the endoplasmic reticulum exit sites (ERES), also known as transitional endoplasmic reticulum (tER). Required for secretory cargo traffic from the endoplasmic reticulum to the Golgi apparatus (PubMed:17192411, PubMed:21768384, PubMed:22355596). Involved in peroxisome biogenesis. Regulates the transport of peroxisomal biogenesis factors PEX3 and PEX16 from the ER to peroxisomes (PubMed:21768384). From Homo sapiens (Human).
   4534..4580    +  misc_feature   MCS (fragment): multiple cloning site
   4597..4681    +  CDS            large T antigen (fragment): large T antigen from SV40 (simian virus 40)
   4704..4825    +  polyA_signal   SV40 poly(A) signal: SV40 polyadenylation signal
   4859..5287    -  rep_origin     f1 ori (sequence partly withheld): f1 bacteriophage origin of replication; arrow indicates direction of (+) strand synthesis
   5314..5418    +  promoter       AmpR promoter: bla
   5420..5777    +  promoter       SV40 promoter: SV40 enhancer and early promoter
   5812..6606    +  CDS            NeoR/KanR: aminoglycoside phosphotransferase from Tn5; aph(3')-II (or nptII); confers resistance to neomycin, kanamycin, and G418 (Geneticin®)
   6627..6779    +  CDS            ble (fragment): BLE_KLEPN - Experimental evidence at protein level: Swiss-Prot protein existence level 1. Binding protein with a strong affinity to the bleomycin family of antibiotics. Binds to CL990; an antimitotic-antibiotic compound. From Klebsiella pneumoniae.
   6838..6885    +  polyA_signal   HSV TK poly(A) signal: herpes simplex virus thymidine kinase polyadenylation signal (Cole and Stacy, 1985)
   6976..6992    -  polyA_signal   bGH poly(A) signal (fragment): bovine growth hormone polyadenylation signal
   7214..7802    +  rep_origin     ori: high-copy-number ColE1/pMB1/pBR322/pUC origin of replication
