[The description below was written by a language model from this plasmid's Addgene catalogue record and pLannotate feature annotations shown in this document.]
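Description:
pmGFP-Sec16S is a mammalian expression plasmid that produces human Sec16S (the shorter of the two mammalian Sec16 homologues, encoded by SEC16B) fused at its N terminus to monomeric EGFP. It is built on pmGFPc1, a depositor-modified derivative of pEGFP-C1 in which the fluorescent protein is annotated as mEGFP. The roughly 3.2 kb Sec16S coding sequence was inserted into the multiple cloning site downstream of the mEGFP reading frame through an Ecl136II site that was destroyed on both sides during cloning. No mutations are recorded. Transcription of the fusion is driven by the human cytomegalovirus immediate early enhancer and promoter and terminated by the SV40 polyadenylation signal. The short large T antigen fragment annotated just upstream of that signal probably reflects the SV40 origin of this region rather than a functional coding element.

In bacteria the plasmid replicates from a high-copy ColE1/pUC-type origin and is selected with kanamycin. The Tn5 NeoR/KanR gene sits behind tandem bacterial (bla) and SV40 early promoters and is followed by an HSV TK polyadenylation signal, so the same marker can also support G418 selection in mammalian cells. An f1 origin is present as well. The small ble and bGH poly(A) fragments in the annotation appear to be backbone remnants or incidental matches.

SEC16B is annotated as helping to organise ER exit sites (transitional ER) and as being required for secretory cargo traffic from the ER to the Golgi. The associated study examined the nonredundant roles of the two mammalian Sec16 homologues in ER export and transitional ER organisation. The construct is therefore suited to visualising Sec16S localisation by fluorescence microscopy in transfected mammalian cells.
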