Addgene plasmid #15775: pmGFP-Sec16S
Depositing lab: Benjamin Glick. Depositing organization: University of Chicago. Publication: Two mammalian Sec16 homologues have nonredundant functions in endoplasmic reticulum (ER) export and transitional ER organization. Bhattacharyya D, Glick BS. Mol Biol Cell. 2007 Mar;18(3):839-49. doi: 10.1091/mbc.e06-08-0707 PubMed 17192411.
Backbone
  Vector backbone: pmGFPc1( modified from pEGFP-c1)
  Backbone manufacturer: Glick Lab
  Backbone size w/o insert (bp): 4731
  Vector type: Mammalian Expression
Growth in bacteria
  Bacterial resistance: Kanamycin, 50 μg/mL
  Growth temperature: 37°C
  Growth strain: DH5alpha
  Copy number: High Copy
Gene/Insert
  Gene/Insert name: Sec16S
  Species: H. sapiens (human)
  Insert size (bp): 3183
  Mutation: N/A
  GenBank ID: EF125213
  Entrez Gene: SEC16B (a.k.a. LZTR2, PGPR-p117, RGPR, RGPR-p117, SEC16S)
  Tag / fusion protein: mEGFP (N terminal on backbone)
  Cloning method: Restriction Enzyme; 5′ cloning site Ecl136II (destroyed during cloning); 3′ cloning site Ecl136II (destroyed during cloning)
  Sequencing primers: 5′ catggtcctgctggagttcgt
Terms and licenses: Academic/Nonprofit Terms; Industry Terms: Not Available to Industry
How to cite: pmGFP-Sec16S was a gift from Benjamin Glick (Addgene plasmid # 15775 ; http://n2t.net/addgene:15775 ; RRID:Addgene_15775)
