>Addgene plasmid #15775 | pmGFP-Sec16S | addgene partial sequence | sequence record 21563 | 15775 with EGFP-C
TCCGGACTCAGATCTCGAGGAATGGAACTTTGGGCTCCCCAGAGGCTGCCCCAGACACGAGGGAAGGCCA
CAGCACCCTCAAAGGATCCAGACCGAGGGTTTCGGAGAGATGGACATCATCGGCCTGTCCCTCACTCTTG
GCACAATGGAGAGAGGTTTCACCAATGGCAAGACAACCGTGGGAGCCCCCAGCCACAGCAGGAGCCCAGG
GCAGACCATCAGCAGCAGCCCCATTATGCATCCAGGCCAGGGGACTGGCATCAGCCTGTGTCTGGAGTTG
ACTATTACGAAGGTGGTTATCGCAATCAGTTGTATTCAAGGCCAGGTTATGAGAATTCATATCAGAGCTA
TCAGTCTCCCACAATGAGGGAGGAATATGCTTATGGAAGTTATTACTATCATGGACACCCTCAGTGGCTG
CAGGAAGAAAGAGTGCCAAGGCAACGGAGTCCTTATATCTGGCACGAAGATTACCGAGAGCAAAAGTACC
TTGATGAACATCATTATGAAAACCAGCACAGTCCATTTGGAACAAATAGTGAGACCCACTTCCAATCTAA
CAGTAGGAACCCTTGTAAAGACAGCCCTGCTTCCAACTCTGGACGGGAGTGGCCGGGGGAGCTGTTTCCA
GGGAGCCTGCTTGCTGAGGCCCAGAAAAATAAGCCATCATTGGCTAGTGAGTCCAACCTTCTCCAGCAGC
GTGAGTCTGGTCTCAGCTCCAGCAGCTATGAGCTCAGTCAGTACATCAGAGATGCCCCGGAGCGGGATGA
TCCCCCAGCTTCAGCAGCTTGGAGTCCAAGTTCAGGCTGATGTCTCCTCA
